Addgene plasmid #178966: pmiRFP2-P2A-HO1-N1
Purpose: Expresses miRFP2 and HO1 in mammalian cells
Depositing lab: Kiryl Piatkevich. Depositing organization: Westlake University. Publication: Rapid directed molecular evolution of fluorescent proteins in mammalian cells. Babakhanova S, Jung EE, Namikawa K, Zhang H, Wang Y, Subach OM, Korzhenevskiy DA, Rakitina TV, Xiao X, Wang W, Shi J, Drobizhev M, Park D, Eisenhard L, Tang H, Koster RW, Subach FV, Boyden ES, Piatkevich KD. Protein Sci. 2022 Mar;31(3):728-751. doi: 10.1002/pro.4261. Epub 2021 Dec 30. PubMed 34913537.
Backbone
  Vector backbone: pEGFP-N1
  Backbone size w/o insert (bp): 1734
  Total vector size (bp): 5671
  Vector type: Mammalian Expression
  Selectable markers: Neomycin (select with G418)
Growth in bacteria
  Bacterial resistance: Kanamycin, 50 μg/mL
  Growth temperature: 37°C
  Growth strain: DH5alpha
  Copy number: Unknown
Gene/Insert
  Gene/Insert name: miRFP2-P2A-HO1
  Species: H. sapiens (human), M. musculus (mouse), A. thaliana (mustard weed)
  Insert size (bp): 1734
  Mutation: NO
  Promoter: CMV
  Tag / fusion protein: no (N terminal on insert)
  Cloning method: Ligation Independent Cloning
  Sequencing primers: 5′ aaatgggcggtaggcgtgt; 3′ ggacaaaccacaactagaatgcagtg
Terms and licenses: Academic/Nonprofit Terms; Industry Terms: Not Available to Industry
How to cite: pmiRFP2-P2A-HO1-N1 was a gift from Kiryl Piatkevich (Addgene plasmid # 178966 ; http://n2t.net/addgene:178966 ; RRID:Addgene_178966)
