[The description below was written by a language model from this plasmid's Addgene catalogue record and pLannotate feature annotations shown in this document.]
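Description:
pmiRFP2-P2A-HO1-N1 is a 5,671 bp mammalian expression plasmid built on the pEGFP-N1 backbone, in which the original reporter position is occupied by a bicistronic miRFP2-P2A-HO1 cassette. Transcription is driven by the human cytomegalovirus immediate early enhancer and promoter and terminated by the SV40 polyadenylation signal. The first open reading frame is annotated as a miRFP-family near-infrared fluorescent protein, a bacteriophytochrome-derived reporter from Rhodopseudomonas palustris that fluoresces only when bound to the cofactor biliverdin. The second matches heme oxygenase 1 (pbsA1) of Synechocystis sp. PCC 6803, an enzyme that opens the heme ring. The species listed in the catalogue entry (human, mouse, Arabidopsis) do not match these annotated origins, so the source organisms are best taken from the feature table. The P2A peptide named in the insert is not annotated separately but would fall in the short gap between the two coding sequences. It causes ribosomal skipping, so both proteins are made as separate polypeptides from one transcript. Co-expressing heme oxygenase presumably raises intracellular biliverdin to improve chromophore loading and brightness of the reporter.

The plasmid is propagated in E. coli through a high-copy ColE1/pUC-type origin and selected with kanamycin. The same Tn5 NeoR/KanR gene sits behind tandem bacterial (bla) and SV40 early promoters and is followed by the HSV TK polyadenylation signal, allowing G418 selection of stably transfected mammalian cells. An f1 origin is also present. The short large T antigen, ble and bGH poly(A) fragments appear to be backbone remnants or partial annotation matches rather than functional elements. The construct is used to express miRFP2 together with HO1 in mammalian cells, and it comes from work on directed evolution of fluorescent proteins in mammalian cells.
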