Features (pLannotate 1.2.2; 14 found; start..end, strand, type, name):
     61..364     +  enhancer       CMV enhancer: human cytomegalovirus immediate early enhancer
    365..568     +  promoter       CMV promoter: human cytomegalovirus (CMV) immediate early promoter
    603..1541    +  CDS            miRFP: miRFP is a basic (constitutively fluorescent) near ir fluorescent protein published in 2018, derived from Rhodopseudomonas palustris. It has low acid sensitivity. It requires the cofactor biliverdin for fluorescence.
   1614..2333    +  CDS            pbsA1: HO1_SYNY3 - Experimental evidence at protein level: Swiss-Prot protein existence level 1. Catalyzes the opening of the heme ring with the release of iron. Key enzyme in the synthesis of the chromophoric part of the photosynthetic antennae. From Synechocystis sp. (strain PCC 6803 / Kazusa).
   2353..2436    +  CDS            large T antigen (fragment): large T antigen from SV40 (simian virus 40)
   2459..2580    +  polyA_signal   SV40 poly(A) signal: SV40 polyadenylation signal
   2614..3042    -  rep_origin     f1 ori (sequence partly withheld): f1 bacteriophage origin of replication; arrow indicates direction of (+) strand synthesis
   3069..3173    +  promoter       AmpR promoter: bla
   3175..3532    +  promoter       SV40 promoter: SV40 enhancer and early promoter
   3567..4361    +  CDS            NeoR/KanR: aminoglycoside phosphotransferase from Tn5; aph(3')-II (or nptII); confers resistance to neomycin, kanamycin, and G418 (Geneticin®)
   4382..4534    +  CDS            ble (fragment): BLE_KLEPN - Experimental evidence at protein level: Swiss-Prot protein existence level 1. Binding protein with a strong affinity to the bleomycin family of antibiotics. Binds to CL990; an antimitotic-antibiotic compound. From Klebsiella pneumoniae.
   4593..4640    +  polyA_signal   HSV TK poly(A) signal: herpes simplex virus thymidine kinase polyadenylation signal (Cole and Stacy, 1985)
   4731..4747    -  polyA_signal   bGH poly(A) signal (fragment): bovine growth hormone polyadenylation signal
   4969..5557    +  rep_origin     ori: high-copy-number ColE1/pMB1/pBR322/pUC origin of replication
>Addgene plasmid #178966 | pmiRFP2-P2A-HO1-N1 | addgene full sequence | sequence record 368025 | Addgene NGS Result
TAGTTATTAATAGTAATCAATTACGGGGTCATTAGTTCATAGCCCATATATGGAGTTCCGCGTTACATAA
CTTACGGTAAATGGCCCGCCTGGCTGACCGCCCAACGACCCCCGCCCATTGACGTCAATAATGACGTATG
TTCCCATAGTAACGCCAATAGGGACTTTCCATTGACGTCAATGGGTGGAGTATTTACGGTAAACTGCCCA
CTTGGCAGTACATCAAGTGTATCATATGCCAAGTACGCCCCCTATTGACGTCAATGACGGTAAATGGCCC
GCCTGGCATTATGCCCAGTACATGACCTTATGGGACTTTCCTACTTGGCAGTACATCTACGTATTAGTCA
TCGCTATTACCATGGTGATGCGGTTTTGGCAGTACATCAATGGGCGTGGATAGCGGTTTGACTCACGGGG
ATTTCCAAGTCTCCACCCCATTGACGTCAATGGGAGTTTGTTTTGGCACCAAAATCAACGGGACTTTCCA
AAATGTCGTAACAACTCCGCCCCATTGACGCAAATGGGCGGTAGGCGTGTACGGTGGGAGGTCTATATAA
GCAGAGCTGGTTTAGTGAACCGTCAGATCCGCTAGCGCCACCATGGTCGCAGGACACGCAAGTGGAAGCC
CCGACTTTGGAACCGCCAGTCCGAGCGACTGTGAGCACGAAGAAATCCATCTGGCCGGATCCATCCAGCC
ACACGGAACACTGCTGGTGGTCTCCGAGCCTGACCATAGAATAATTCAGGCATCTGCCAACGCCGCTGAA
TTCCTGAATCTGGGAAGTGTGCTGGGAATCCCCCTGGCTGAGATCGACGGGGATCTACTGATCAAGATTC
TGCCCCACCTGGACCTTACCGCAGAAGGAATGCCAGTGGCCGTCAGGTGCCGCATTGGAAACCCCTCCAC
AGAGTACGACGGACTGATGCATCGACCACCTGAAGGAGGACTGATCATTGAGCTGGAACGGGCTGGGCCA
TCCATTGATCTGAGCGGAACACTGGCTCCCGCACTGGAGCGAATTCGAACTGCAGGATCCCTGAGGGCTC
TGTGCGACGATACTGTACTGCTGTTCCAGCAGTGTACCGGCTACGACCGAGTGATGGTCTATCGGTTCGA
TGAACGGGGGCACGGAGAGGTGTATTCAGAAATTCATGTGACTGGACTGGAGAGCTACTTTGGCAACAGG
TATCCTAGCTCCCTCGTGCCACAGATGGCCCGGCGGCTGTACGTGAGACAGAGGGTGCGCGTCCTGGTAG
ATGTCACCTATCAGCCTGTGCCACTGGAGCCAAGACTGAGTCCCCTGACTGGCAGGGACCTGGATATGTC
AGGGTGTTTTCTGCGCTCTATGAGTCCTACTCACCTGCAGTTCCTGAAGAACATGGGCGTGCGGGCAACA
CTGGTGGTCAGCCTGGTGGTCGGAGGCAAACTGTGGGGGCTGGTGATCTGCCACCATTATCTGCCACGCT
TCATCCATTTTGAGCTGCGAGCAATTTGTGTGCTGCTGGCCGAAGCTATCGCAACCCGCATTACAGCCCT
GGAATTCGGATCCGGAGCTACTAACTTCAGCCTGCTGAAGCAGGCTGGAGACGTGGAGGAGAACCCTGGA
CCTATGAGTGTCAACTTAGCTTCCCAGTTGCGGGAAGGGACGAAAAAATCCCACTCCATGGCGGAGAACG
TCGGCTTTGTCAAATGCTTCCTCAAGGGCGTTGTCGAGAAAAATTCCTACCGTAAGCTGGTTGGCAATCT
CTACTTTGTCTACAGTGCCATGGAAGAGGAAATGGCAAAATTTAAGGACCATCCCATCCTCAGCCACATT
TACTTCCCCGAACTCAACCGCAAACAAAGCCTAGAGCAAGACCTGCAATTCTATTACGGCTCCAACTGGC
GGCAAGAAGTGAAAATTTCTGCCGCTGGCCAAGCCTATGTGGACCGAGTCCGGCAAGTGGCCGCTACGGC
CCCTGAATTGTTGGTGGCCCATTCCTACACCCGTTACCTGGGGGATCTTTCCGGCGGTCAAATTCTCAAG
AAAATTGCCCAAAATGCCATGAATCTCCACGATGGTGGCACAGCTTTCTATGAATTTGCCGACATTGATG
ACGAAAAGGCTTTTAAAAATACCTACCGTCAAGCTATGAATGATCTGCCCATTGACCAAGCCACCGCCGA
ACGGATTGTGGATGAAGCCAATGACGCCTTTGCCATGAACATGAAAATGTTCAACGAACTTGAAGGCAAC
CTGATCAAGGCGATCGGCATTATGGTGTTCAACAGCCTCACCCGTCGCCGCAGTCAAGGCAGCACCGAAG
TTGGCCTCGCCACCTCCGAAGGCTAAAGCGGCCGCGACTCTAGATCATAATCAGCCATACCACATTTGTA
GAGGTTTTACTTGCTTTAAAAAACCTCCCACACCTCCCCCTGAACCTGAAACATAAAATGAATGCAATTG
TTGTTGTTAACTTGTTTATTGCAGCTTATAATGGTTACAAATAAAGCAATAGCATCACAAATTTCACAAA
TAAAGCATTTTTTTCACTGCATTCTAGTTGTGGTTTGTCCAAACTCATCAATGTATCTTAAGGCGTAAAT
TGTAAGCGTTAATATTTTGTTAAAATTCGCGTTAAATTTTTGTTAAATCAGCTCATTTTTTAACCAATAG
GCCGAAATCGGCAAAATCCCTTATAAATCAAAAGAATAGACCGAGATAGGGT
[37 nt withheld, positions 2713-2749]
AAAGAACGTGGACTCCAACGTCAAAGG
[49 nt withheld, positions 2777-2825]
T
[91 nt withheld, positions 2827-2917]
G
[124 nt withheld, positions 2919-3042]
CAGGTGGCACTTTTCGGGGAAATGTGCGCGGAACCCCTATTTGTTTATTTTTCTAAATACATTCAAATAT
GTATCCGCTCATGAGACAATAACCCTGATAAATGCTTCAATAATATTGAAAAAGGAAGAGTCCTGAGGCG
GAAAGAACCAGCTGTGGAATGTGTGTCAGTTAGGGTGTGGAAAGTCCCCAGGCTCCCCAGCAGGCAGAAG
TATGCAAAGCATGCATCTCAATTAGTCAGCAACCAGGTGTGGAAAGTCCCCAGGCTCCCCAGCAGGCAGA
AGTATGCAAAGCATGCATCTCAATTAGTCAGCAACCATAGTCCCGCCCCTAACTCCGCCCATCCCGCCCC
TAACTCCGCCCAGTTCCGCCCATTCTCCGCCCCATGGCTGACTAATTTTTTTTATTTATGCAGAGGCCGA
GGCCGCCTCGGCCTCTGAGCTATTCCAGAAGTAGTGAGGAGGCTTTTTTGGAGGCCTAGGCTTTTGCAAA
GATCGATCAAGAGACAGGATGAGGATCGTTTCGCATGATTGAACAAGATGGATTGCACGCAGGTTCTCCG
GCCGCTTGGGTGGAGAGGCTATTCGGCTATGACTGGGCACAACAGACAATCGGCTGCTCTGATGCCGCCG
TGTTCCGGCTGTCAGCGCAGGGGCGCCCGGTTCTTTTTGTCAAGACCGACCTGTCCGGTGCCCTGAATGA
ACTGCAAGACGAGGCAGCGCGGCTATCGTGGCTGGCCACGACGGGCGTTCCTTGCGCAGCTGTGCTCGAC
GTTGTCACTGAAGCGGGAAGGGACTGGCTGCTATTGGGCGAAGTGCCGGGGCAGGATCTCCTGTCATCTC
ACCTTGCTCCTGCCGAGAAAGTATCCATCATGGCTGATGCAATGCGGCGGCTGCATACGCTTGATCCGGC
TACCTGCCCATTCGACCACCAAGCGAAACATCGCATCGAGCGAGCACGTACTCGGATGGAAGCCGGTCTT
GTCGATCAGGATGATCTGGACGAAGAGCATCAGGGGCTCGCGCCAGCCGAACTGTTCGCCAGGCTCAAGG
CGAGCATGCCCGACGGCGAGGATCTCGTCGTGACCCATGGCGATGCCTGCTTGCCGAATATCATGGTGGA
AAATGGCCGCTTTTCTGGATTCATCGACTGTGGCCGGCTGGGTGTGGCGGACCGCTATCAGGACATAGCG
TTGGCTACCCGTGATATTGCTGAAGAGCTTGGCGGCGAATGGGCTGACCGCTTCCTCGTGCTTTACGGTA
TCGCCGCTCCCGATTCGCAGCGCATCGCCTTCTATCGCCTTCTTGACGAGTTCTTCTGAGCGGGACTCTG
GGGTTCGAAATGACCGACCAAGCGACGCCCAACCTGCCATCACGAGATTTCGATTCCACCGCCGCCTTCT
ATGAAAGGTTGGGCTTCGGAATCGTTTTCCGGGACGCCGGCTGGATGATCCTCCAGCGCGGGGATCTCAT
GCTGGAGTTCTTCGCCCACCCTAGGGGGAGGCTAACTGAAACACGGAAGGAGACAATACCGGAAGGAACC
CGCGCTATGACGGCAATAAAAAGACAGAATAAAACGCACGGTGTTGGGTCGTTTGTTCATAAACGCGGGG
TTCGGTCCCAGGGCTGGCACTCTGTCGATACCCCACCGAGACCCCATTGGGGCCAATACGCCCGCGTTTC
TTCCTTTTCCCCACCCCACCCCCCAAGTTCGGGTGAAGGCCCAGGGCTCGCAGCCAACGTCGGGGCGGCA
GGCCCTGCCATAGCCTCAGGTTACTCATATATACTTTAGATTGATTTAAAACTTCATTTTTAATTTAAAA
GGATCTAGGTGAAGATCCTTTTTGATAATCTCATGACCAAAATCCCTTAACGTGAGTTTTCGTTCCACTG
AGCGTCAGACCCCGTAGAAAAGATCAAAGGATCTTCTTGAGATCCTTTTTTTCTGCGCGTAATCTGCTGC
TTGCAAACAAAAAAACCACCGCTACCAGCGGTGGTTTGTTTGCCGGATCAAGAGCTACCAACTCTTTTTC
CGAAGGTAACTGGCTTCAGCAGAGCGCAGATACCAAATACTGTTCTTCTAGTGTAGCCGTAGTTAGGCCA
CCACTTCAAGAACTCTGTAGCACCGCCTACATACCTCGCTCTGCTAATCCTGTTACCAGTGGCTGCTGCC
AGTGGCGATAAGTCGTGTCTTACCGGGTTGGACTCAAGACGATAGTTACCGGATAAGGCGCAGCGGTCGG
GCTGAACGGGGGGTTCGTGCACACAGCCCAGCTTGGAGCGAACGACCTACACCGAACTGAGATACCTACA
GCGTGAGCTATGAGAAAGCGCCACGCTTCCCGAAGGGAGAAAGGCGGACAGGTATCCGGTAAGCGGCAGG
GTCGGAACAGGAGAGCGCACGAGGGAGCTTCCAGGGGGAAACGCCTGGTATCTTTATAGTCCTGTCGGGT
TTCGCCACCTCTGACTTGAGCGTCGATTTTTGTGATGCTCGTCAGGGGGGCGGAGCCTATGGAAAAACGC
CAGCAACGCGGCCTTTTTACGGTTCCTGGCCTTTTGCTGGCCTTTTGCTCACATGTTCTTTCCTGCGTTA
TCCCCTGATTCTGTGGATAACCGTATTACCGCCATGCAT
